Addgene plasmid #200832: pGMC00028 (aka pTS0057)
Purpose: AAVS1 guide RNA cloned into the lentiSAM puro backbone
Depositing lab: Raj Chari. Depositing organization: Frederick National Laboratory. Publication: Uncovering receptor-ligand interactions using a high-avidity CRISPR activation screening platform. Yang L, Sheets TP, Feng Y, Yu G, Bajgain P, Hsu KS, So D, Seaman S, Lee J, Lin L, Evans CN, Guest MR, Chari R, St Croix B. Sci Adv. 2024 Feb 16;10(7):eadj2445. doi: 10.1126/sciadv.adj2445. Epub 2024 Feb 14. PubMed 38354234.
Backbone
  Vector backbone: Addgene-73797 - lenti sgRNA(MS2)_puro optimized backbone
  Vector type: Mammalian Expression, Lentiviral
  Selectable markers: Puromycin
Growth in bacteria
  Bacterial resistance: Ampicillin, 100 μg/mL
  Growth temperature: 37°C
  Growth strain: NEB Stable
  Copy number: High Copy
Gene/Insert
  Gene/Insert name: AAVS1 guide RNA
  gRNA/shRNA sequence: GTCCCCTCCACCCCACAGTG
  Species: H. sapiens (human)
Terms and licenses: Academic/Nonprofit Terms; Industry Terms: Not Available to Industry
How to cite: pGMC00028 (aka pTS0057) was a gift from Raj Chari (Addgene plasmid # 200832 ; http://n2t.net/addgene:200832 ; RRID:Addgene_200832)
