[The description below was written by a language model from this plasmid's Addgene catalogue record and pLannotate feature annotations shown in this document.]
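Description:
pGMC00028 (also called pTS0057) is a third-generation-style, self-inactivating lentiviral transfer plasmid built on the lenti sgRNA(MS2)_puro optimized backbone, carrying a guide RNA directed against the human AAVS1 locus. It is maintained in E. coli through a high-copy ColE1/pUC-type origin with ampicillin resistance (β-lactamase), and also retains an f1 origin, an SV40 origin and remnants of lac and T3/T7 promoter sequences from the parental cloning vector. The full sequence record is about 8.4 kb.

The viral portion begins with an RSV promoter fused to a truncated HIV-1 5' LTR, which drives Tat-independent transcription of the genomic RNA in packaging cells. It is followed by the Ψ packaging signal with a partial gag sequence, the Rev response element for nuclear export, and a cPPT/CTS. It ends in a ΔU3 3' LTR that inactivates LTR promoter activity after integration. Within this frame, a human U6 RNA polymerase III promoter expresses the AAVS1 spacer joined to a Streptococcus pyogenes Cas9 guide scaffold that carries two MS2 stem loops. These loops bind MS2 coat protein, so in synergistic activation mediator (SAM) systems they recruit MS2-fused activator domains to a dCas9-bound target. A separate EF-1α promoter with its intron A drives puromycin N-acetyltransferase for selecting transduced mammalian cells, and a WPRE downstream enhances transcript expression.

The plasmid itself encodes no Cas9 or activator component, so these must be supplied separately. It was deposited with a study describing a CRISPR activation screening platform for receptor-ligand interactions. An AAVS1 guide would commonly serve as a safe-harbour control in that setting, although the record does not state this role explicitly.
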