Features (pLannotate 1.2.2; 32 found; start..end, strand, type, name):
     98..117     +  misc_feature   cPPT/CTS (fragment): central polypurine tract and central termination sequence of HIV-1
    119..352     +  LTR            3' LTR (ΔU3): self-inactivating 3' long terminal repeat (LTR) from HIV-1
    430..551     +  polyA_signal   SV40 poly(A) signal: SV40 polyadenylation signal
    591..726     +  rep_origin     SV40 ori: SV40 origin of replication
    747..765     -  promoter       T7 promoter: promoter for bacteriophage T7 RNA polymerase
    773..928     +  CDS            lacZα (fragment): LacZα fragment of β-galactosidase; lacZ fragment
    933..1361    +  rep_origin     f1 ori (sequence partly withheld): f1 bacteriophage origin of replication; arrow indicates direction of (+) strand synthesis
   1414..1518    +  promoter       AmpR promoter: bla
   1519..2379    +  CDS            AmpR: β-lactamase; bla; confers resistance to ampicillin, carbenicillin, and related antibiotics
   2550..3138    +  rep_origin     ori: high-copy-number ColE1/pMB1/pBR322/pUC origin of replication
   3321..3413    +  CDS            lacI (fragment): lac repressor; lacI; The lac repressor binds to the lac operator to inhibit transcription in E. coli. This inhibition can be relieved by adding lactose or isopropyl-β-D-thiogalactopyranoside (IPTG).
   3426..3447    +  protein_bind   CAP binding site: CAP binding activates transcription in the presence of cAMP. E. coli catabolite activator protein
   3462..3492    +  promoter       lac promoter: promoter for the E. coli lac operon
   3500..3516    +  protein_bind   lac operator: The lac repressor binds to the lac operator to inhibit transcription in E. coli. This inhibition can be relieved by adding lactose or isopropyl-β-D-thiogalactopyranoside (IPTG). lac repressor encoded by lacI
   3561..3579    +  promoter       T3 promoter: promoter for bacteriophage T3 RNA polymerase
   3607..3833    +  promoter       RSV promoter: Rous sarcoma virus enhancer/promoter
   3834..4014    +  LTR            5' LTR (truncated): truncated 5' long terminal repeat (LTR) from HIV-1
   4061..4186    +  misc_feature   HIV-1 Ψ: packaging signal of human immunodeficiency virus type 1
   4170..4533    +  CDS            HIV-1 gag (fragment): gag protein from human immunodeficiency virus 1; gag
   4679..4912    +  misc_feature   RRE: The Rev response element (RRE) of HIV-1 allows for Rev-dependent mRNA export from the nucleus to the cytoplasm.
   5289..5315    +  CDS            Rev (fragment): human immunodeficiency virus 1 (HIV-1) Rev protein; rev; enhances nuclear export of unspliced and incompletely spliced viral mRNAs
   5319..5559    +  promoter       U6 promoter: RNA polymerase III promoter for human U6 snRNA
   5606..5624    +  misc_RNA       MS2 stem loop: stem loop that binds the bacteriophage MS2 coat protein
   5635..5671    +  misc_RNA       gRNA scaffold (fragment): guide RNA scaffold for the Streptococcus pyogenes CRISPR/Cas9 system
   5676..5694    +  misc_RNA       MS2 stem loop: stem loop that binds the bacteriophage MS2 coat protein
   5705..5724    +  misc_RNA       gRNA scaffold (fragment): guide RNA scaffold for the Streptococcus pyogenes CRISPR/Cas9 system
   5786..5903    +  misc_feature   cPPT/CTS: central polypurine tract and central termination sequence of HIV-1
   5969..6035    +  CDS            small t antigen (fragment): SV40 (simian virus 40) small t antigen
   6061..6272    +  promoter       EF-1α core promoter: core promoter for human elongation factor EF-1α
   6273..7211    +  intron         EF-1α intron A: intron upstream of the start codon of human EF-1α
   7233..7832    +  CDS            PuroR (fragment): puromycin N-acetyltransferase; pac from Streptomyces; confers resistance to puromycin
   7848..47      +  misc_feature   WPRE (across the origin): woodchuck hepatitis virus posttranscriptional regulatory element
>Addgene plasmid #200832 | pGMC00028 (aka pTS0057) | addgene full sequence | sequence record 414465 | Addgene NGS Result
CCTTCGCCCTCAGACGAGTCGGATCTCCCTTTGGGCCGCCTCCCCGCGTCGACTTTAAGACCAATGACTT
ACAAGGCAGCTGTAGATCTTAGCCACTTTTTAAAAGAAAAGGGGGGACTGGAAGGGCTAATTCACTCCCA
ACGAAGACAAGATCTGCTTTTTGCTTGTACTGGGTCTCTCTGGTTAGACCAGATCTGAGCCTGGGAGCTC
TCTGGCTAACTAGGGAACCCACTGCTTAAGCCTCAATAAAGCTTGCCTTGAGTGCTTCAAGTAGTGTGTG
CCCGTCTGTTGTGTGACTCTGGTAACTAGAGATCCCTCAGACCCTTTTAGTCAGTGTGGAAAATCTCTAG
CAGTACGTATAGTAGTTCATGTCATCTTATTATTCAGTATTTATAACTTGCAAAGAAATGAATATCAGAG
AGTGAGAGGAACTTGTTTATTGCAGCTTATAATGGTTACAAATAAAGCAATAGCATCACAAATTTCACAA
ATAAAGCATTTTTTTCACTGCATTCTAGTTGTGGTTTGTCCAAACTCATCAATGTATCTTATCATGTCTG
GCTCTAGCTATCCCGCCCCTAACTCCGCCCATCCCGCCCCTAACTCCGCCCAGTTCCGCCCATTCTCCGC
CCCATGGCTGACTAATTTTTTTTATTTATGCAGAGGCCGAGGCCGCCTCGGCCTCTGAGCTATTCCAGAA
GTAGTGAGGAGGCTTTTTTGGAGGCCTAGGGACGTACCCAATTCGCCCTATAGTGAGTCGTATTACGCGC
GCTCACTGGCCGTCGTTTTACAACGTCGTGACTGGGAAAACCCTGGCGTTACCCAACTTAATCGCCTTGC
AGCACATCCCCCTTTCGCCAGCTGGCGTAATAGCGAAGAGGCCCGCACCGATCGCCCTTCCCAACAGTTG
CGCAGCCTGAATGGCGAATGGG
[124 nt withheld, positions 933-1056]
C
[91 nt withheld, positions 1058-1148]
A
[49 nt withheld, positions 1150-1198]
CCTTTGACGTTGGAGTCCACGTTCTTT
[37 nt withheld, positions 1226-1262]
ACCCTATCTCGGTCTATTCTTTTGATTTATAAGGGATTTTGCCGATTTCGGCCTATTGGTTAAAAAATGA
GCTGATTTAACAAAAATTTAACGCGAATTTTAACAAAATATTAACGCTTACAATTTAGGTGGCACTTTTC
GGGGAAATGTGCGCGGAACCCCTATTTGTTTATTTTTCTAAATACATTCAAATATGTATCCGCTCATGAG
ACAATAACCCTGATAAATGCTTCAATAATATTGAAAAAGGAAGAGTATGAGTATTCAACATTTCCGTGTC
GCCCTTATTCCCTTTTTTGCGGCATTTTGCCTTCCTGTTTTTGCTCACCCAGAAACGCTGGTGAAAGTAA
AAGATGCTGAAGATCAGTTGGGTGCACGAGTGGGTTACATCGAACTGGATCTCAACAGCGGTAAGATCCT
TGAGAGTTTTCGCCCCGAAGAACGTTTTCCAATGATGAGCACTTTTAAAGTTCTGCTATGTGGCGCGGTA
TTATCCCGTATTGACGCCGGGCAAGAGCAACTCGGTCGCCGCATACACTATTCTCAGAATGACTTGGTTG
AGTACTCACCAGTCACAGAAAAGCATCTTACGGATGGCATGACAGTAAGAGAATTATGCAGTGCTGCCAT
AACCATGAGTGATAACACTGCGGCCAACTTACTTCTGACAACGATCGGAGGACCGAAGGAGCTAACCGCT
TTTTTGCACAACATGGGGGATCATGTAACTCGCCTTGATCGTTGGGAACCGGAGCTGAATGAAGCCATAC
CAAACGACGAGCGTGACACCACGATGCCTGTAGCAATGGCAACAACGTTGCGCAAACTATTAACTGGCGA
ACTACTTACTCTAGCTTCCCGGCAACAATTAATAGACTGGATGGAGGCGGATAAAGTTGCAGGACCACTT
CTGCGCTCGGCCCTTCCGGCTGGCTGGTTTATTGCTGATAAATCTGGAGCCGGTGAGCGTGGGTCTCGCG
GTATCATTGCAGCACTGGGGCCAGATGGTAAGCCCTCCCGTATCGTAGTTATCTACACGACGGGGAGTCA
GGCAACTATGGATGAACGAAATAGACAGATCGCTGAGATAGGTGCCTCACTGATTAAGCATTGGTAACTG
TCAGACCAAGTTTACTCATATATACTTTAGATTGATTTAAAACTTCATTTTTAATTTAAAAGGATCTAGG
TGAAGATCCTTTTTGATAATCTCATGACCAAAATCCCTTAACGTGAGTTTTCGTTCCACTGAGCGTCAGA
CCCCGTAGAAAAGATCAAAGGATCTTCTTGAGATCCTTTTTTTCTGCGCGTAATCTGCTGCTTGCAAACA
AAAAAACCACCGCTACCAGCGGTGGTTTGTTTGCCGGATCAAGAGCTACCAACTCTTTTTCCGAAGGTAA
CTGGCTTCAGCAGAGCGCAGATACCAAATACTGTTCTTCTAGTGTAGCCGTAGTTAGGCCACCACTTCAA
GAACTCTGTAGCACCGCCTACATACCTCGCTCTGCTAATCCTGTTACCAGTGGCTGCTGCCAGTGGCGAT
AAGTCGTGTCTTACCGGGTTGGACTCAAGACGATAGTTACCGGATAAGGCGCAGCGGTCGGGCTGAACGG
GGGGTTCGTGCACACAGCCCAGCTTGGAGCGAACGACCTACACCGAACTGAGATACCTACAGCGTGAGCT
ATGAGAAAGCGCCACGCTTCCCGAAGGGAGAAAGGCGGACAGGTATCCGGTAAGCGGCAGGGTCGGAACA
GGAGAGCGCACGAGGGAGCTTCCAGGGGGAAACGCCTGGTATCTTTATAGTCCTGTCGGGTTTCGCCACC
TCTGACTTGAGCGTCGATTTTTGTGATGCTCGTCAGGGGGGCGGAGCCTATGGAAAAACGCCAGCAACGC
GGCCTTTTTACGGTTCCTGGCCTTTTGCTGGCCTTTTGCTCACATGTTCTTTCCTGCGTTATCCCCTGAT
TCTGTGGATAACCGTATTACCGCCTTTGAGTGAGCTGATACCGCTCGCCGCAGCCGAACGACCGAGCGCA
GCGAGTCAGTGAGCGAGGAAGCGGAAGAGCGCCCAATACGCAAACCGCCTCTCCCCGCGCGTTGGCCGAT
TCATTAATGCAGCTGGCACGACAGGTTTCCCGACTGGAAAGCGGGCAGTGAGCGCAACGCAATTAATGTG
AGTTAGCTCACTCATTAGGCACCCCAGGCTTTACACTTTATGCTTCCGGCTCGTATGTTGTGTGGAATTG
TGAGCGGATAACAATTTCACACAGGAAACAGCTATGACCATGATTACGCCAAGCGCGCAATTAACCCTCA
CTAAAGGGAACAAAAGCTGGAGCTGCAAGCTTAATGTAGTCTTATGCAATACTCTTGTAGTCTTGCAACA
TGGTAACGATGAGTTAGCAACATGCCTTACAAGGAGAGAAAAAGCACCGTGCATGCCGATTGGTGGAAGT
AAGGTGGTACGATCGTGCCTTATTAGGAAGGCAACAGACGGGTCTGACATGGATTGGACGAACCACTGAA
TTGCCGCATTGCAGAGATATTGTATTTAAGTGCCTAGCTCGATACATAAACGGGTCTCTCTGGTTAGACC
AGATCTGAGCCTGGGAGCTCTCTGGCTAACTAGGGAACCCACTGCTTAAGCCTCAATAAAGCTTGCCTTG
AGTGCTTCAAGTAGTGTGTGCCCGTCTGTTGTGTGACTCTGGTAACTAGAGATCCCTCAGACCCTTTTAG
TCAGTGTGGAAAATCTCTAGCAGTGGCGCCCGAACAGGGACTTGAAAGCGAAAGGGAAACCAGAGGAGCT
CTCTCGACGCAGGACTCGGCTTGCTGAAGCGCGCACGGCAAGAGGCGAGGGGCGGCGACTGGTGAGTACG
CCAAAAATTTTGACTAGCGGAGGCTAGAAGGAGAGAGATGGGTGCGAGAGCGTCAGTATTAAGCGGGGGA
GAATTAGATCGCGATGGGAAAAAATTCGGTTAAGGCCAGGGGGAAAGAAAAAATATAAATTAAAACATAT
AGTATGGGCAAGCAGGGAGCTAGAACGATTCGCAGTTAATCCTGGCCTGTTAGAAACATCAGAAGGCTGT
AGACAAATACTGGGACAGCTACAACCATCCCTTCAGACAGGATCAGAAGAACTTAGATCATTATATAATA
CAGTAGCAACCCTCTATTGTGTGCATCAAAGGATAGAGATAAAAGACACCAAGGAAGCTTTAGACAAGAT
AGAGGAAGAGCAAAACAAAAGTAAGACCACCGCACAGCAAGCGGCCGCTGATCTTCAGACCTGGAGGAGG
AGATATGAGGGACAATTGGAGAAGTGAATTATATAAATATAAAGTAGTAAAAATTGAACCATTAGGAGTA
GCACCCACCAAGGCAAAGAGAAGAGTGGTGCAGAGAGAAAAAAGAGCAGTGGGAATAGGAGCTTTGTTCC
TTGGGTTCTTGGGAGCAGCAGGAAGCACTATGGGCGCAGCGTCAATGACGCTGACGGTACAGGCCAGACA
ATTATTGTCTGGTATAGTGCAGCAGCAGAACAATTTGCTGAGGGCTATTGAGGCGCAACAGCATCTGTTG
CAACTCACAGTCTGGGGCATCAAGCAGCTCCAGGCAAGAATCCTGGCTGTGGAAAGATACCTAAAGGATC
AACAGCTCCTGGGGATTTGGGGTTGCTCTGGAAAACTCATTTGCACCACTGCTGTGCCTTGGAATGCTAG
TTGGAGTAATAAATCTCTGGAACAGATTTGGAATCACACGACCTGGATGGAGTGGGACAGAGAAATTAAC
AATTACACAAGCTTAATACACTCCTTAATTGAAGAATCGCAAAACCAGCAAGAAAAGAATGAACAAGAAT
TATTGGAATTAGATAAATGGGCAAGTTTGTGGAATTGGTTTAACATAACAAATTGGCTGTGGTATATAAA
ATTATTCATAATGATAGTAGGAGGCTTGGTAGGTTTAAGAATAGTTTTTGCTGTACTTTCTATAGTGAAT
AGAGTTAGGCAGGGATATTCACCATTATCGTTTCAGACCCACCTCCCAACCCCGAGGGGACCCAGAGAGG
GCCTATTTCCCATGATTCCTTCATATTTGCATATACGATACAAGGCTGTTAGAGAGATAATTAGAATTAA
TTTGACTGTAAACACAAAGATATTAGTACAAAATACGTGACGTAGAAAGTAATAATTTCTTGGGTAGTTT
GCAGTTTTAAAATTATGTTTTAAAATGGACTATCATATGCTTACCGTAACTTGAAAGTATTTCGATTTCT
TGGCTTTATATATCTTGTGGAAAGGACGAAACACCGGTCCCCTCCACCCCACAGTGGTTTTAGAGCTAGG
CCAACATGAGGATCACCCATGTCTGCAGGGCCTAGCAAGTTAAAATAAGGCTAGTCCGTTATCAACTTGG
CCAACATGAGGATCACCCATGTCTGCAGGGCCAAGTGGCACCGAGTCGGTGCTTTTTTGGATCCAAGCTT
GGCGTAACTAGATCTTGAGACAAATGGCAGTATTCATCCACAATTTTAAAAGAAAAGGGGGGATTGGGGG
GTACAGTGCAGGGGAAAGAATAGTAGACATAATAGCAACAGACATACAAACTAAAGAATTACAAAAACAA
ATTACAAAAATTCAAAATTTTCGGGTTTATTACAGGGACAGCAGAGATCCACTTTGGCGCCGGCTCGAGG
GGGCCCGGGTGCAAAGATGGATAAAGTTTTAAACAGAGAGGAATCTTTGCAGCTAATGGACCTTCTAGGT
CTTGAAAGGAGTGGGAATTGGCTCCGGTGCCCGTCAGTGGGCAGAGCGCACATCGCCCACAGTCCCCGAG
AAGTTGGGGGGAGGGGTCGGCAATTGATCCGGTGCCTAGAGAAGGTGGCGCGGGGTAAACTGGGAAAGTG
ATGTCGTGTACTGGCTCCGCCTTTTTCCCGAGGGTGGGGGAGAACCGTATATAAGTGCAGTAGTCGCCGT
GAACGTTCTTTTTCGCAACGGGTTTGCCGCCAGAACACAGGTAAGTGCCGTGTGTGGTTCCCGCGGGCCT
GGCCTCTTTACGGGTTATGGCCCTTGCGTGCCTTGAATTACTTCCACCTGGCTGCAGTACGTGATTCTTG
ATCCCGAGCTTCGGGTTGGAAGTGGGTGGGAGAGTTCGAGGCCTTGCGCTTAAGGAGCCCCTTCGCCTCG
TGCTTGAGTTGAGGCCTGGCCTGGGCGCTGGGGCCGCCGCGTGCGAATCTGGTGGCACCTTCGCGCCTGT
CTCGCTGCTTTCGATAAGTCTCTAGCCATTTAAAATTTTTGATGACCTGCTGCGACGCTTTTTTTCTGGC
AAGATAGTCTTGTAAATGCGGGCCAAGATCTGCACACTGGTATTTCGGTTTTTGGGGCCGCGGGCGGCGA
CGGGGCCCGTGCGTCCCAGCGCACATGTTCGGCGAGGCGGGGCCTGCGAGCGCGGCCACCGAGAATCGGA
CGGGGGTAGTCTCAAGCTGGCCGGCCTGCTCTGGTGCCTGGCCTCGCGCCGCCGTGTATCGCCCCGCCCT
GGGCGGCAAGGCTGGCCCGGTCGGCACCAGTTGCGTGAGCGGAAAGATGGCCGCTTCCCGGCCCTGCTGC
AGGGAGCTCAAAATGGAGGACGCGGCGCTCGGGAGAGCGGGCGGGTGAGTCACCCACACAAAGGAAAAGG
GCCTTTCCGTCCTCAGCCGTCGCTTCATGTGACTCCACGGAGTACCGGGCGCCGTCCAGGCACCTCGATT
AGTTCTCGAGCTTTTGGAGTACGTCGTCTTTAGGTTGGGGGGAGGGGTTTTATGCGATGGAGTTTCCCCA
CACTGAGTGGGTGGAGACTGAAGTTAGGCCAGCTTGGCACTTGATGTAATTCTCCTTGGAATTTGCCCTT
TTTGAGTTTGGATCTTGGTTCATTCTCAAGCCTCAGACAGTGGTTCAAAGTTTTTTTCTTCCATTTCAGG
TGTCGTGACGTACGGCCACCATGACCGAGTACAAGCCCACGGTGCGCCTCGCCACCCGCGACGACGTCCC
CAGGGCCGTACGCACCCTCGCCGCCGCGTTCGCCGACTACCCCGCCACGCGCCACACCGTCGATCCGGAC
CGCCACATCGAGCGGGTCACCGAGCTGCAAGAACTCTTCCTCACGCGCGTCGGGCTCGACATCGGCAAGG
TGTGGGTCGCGGACGACGGCGCCGCCGTGGCGGTCTGGACCACGCCGGAGAGCGTCGAAGCGGGGGCGGT
GTTCGCCGAGATCGGCCCGCGCATGGCCGAGTTGAGCGGTTCCCGGCTGGCCGCGCAGCAACAGATGGAA
GGCCTCCTGGCGCCGCACCGGCCCAAGGAGCCCGCGTGGTTCCTGGCCACCGTCGGAGTCTCGCCCGACC
ACCAGGGCAAGGGTCTGGGCAGCGCCGTCGTGCTCCCCGGAGTGGAGGCGGCCGAGCGCGCCGGGGTGCC
CGCCTTCCTGGAGACCTCCGCGCCCCGCAACCTCCCCTTCTACGAGCGGCTCGGCTTCACCGTCACCGCC
GACGTCGAGGTGCCCGAAGGACCGCGCACCTGGTGCATGACCCGCAAGCCCGGTGCCTGAACGCGTTAAG
TCGACAATCAACCTCTGGATTACAAAATTTGTGAAAGATTGACTGGTATTCTTAACTATGTTGCTCCTTT
TACGCTATGTGGATACGCTGCTTTAATGCCTTTGTATCATGCTATTGCTTCCCGTATGGCTTTCATTTTC
TCCTCCTTGTATAAATCCTGGTTGCTGTCTCTTTATGAGGAGTTGTGGCCCGTTGTCAGGCAACGTGGCG
TGGTGTGCACTGTGTTTGCTGACGCAACCCCCACTGGTTGGGGCATTGCCACCACCTGTCAGCTCCTTTC
CGGGACTTTCGCTTTCCCCCTCCCTATTGCCACGGCGGAACTCATCGCCGCCTGCCTTGCCCGCTGCTGG
ACAGGGGCTCGGCTGTTGGGCACTGACAATTCCGTGGTGTTGTCGGGGAAATCATCGTCCTTTCCTTGGC
TGCTCGCCTGTGTTGCCACCTGGATTCTGCGCGGGACGTCCTTCTGCTACGTCCCTTCGGCCCTCAATCC
AGCGGACCTTCCTTCCCGCGGCCTGCTGCCGGCTCTGCGGCCTCTTCCGCGTCTTCG
